Addgene plasmid #110011: pHH0103_EPB41L3_FERM
Purpose: Protein expression and purification of EPB41L3_FERM
Depositing lab: Sachdev Sidhu. Depositing organization: University of Toronto. Publication: Large-scale survey and database of high affinity ligands for peptide recognition modules. Teyra J, Kelil A, Jain S, Helmy M, Jajodia R, Hooda Y, Gu J, D'Cruz AA, Nicholson SE, Min J, Sudol M, Kim PM, Bader GD, Sidhu SS. Mol Syst Biol. 2020 Dec;16(12):e9310. doi: 10.15252/msb.20199310. PubMed 33438817.
Backbone
  Vector backbone: pHH0103
  Vector type: Bacterial Expression
Growth in bacteria
  Bacterial resistance: Ampicillin, 100 μg/mL
  Growth temperature: 37°C
  Growth strain: DH5alpha
  Copy number: Low Copy
Gene/Insert
  Gene/Insert name: EPB41L3_FERM
  Species: H. sapiens (human)
  Entrez Gene: EPB41L3 (a.k.a. 4.1B, DAL-1, DAL1)
  Cloning method: Restriction Enzyme; 5′ cloning site Sfi1 (unknown if destroyed); 3′ cloning site Not1 (unknown if destroyed)
Terms and licenses: Academic/Nonprofit Terms; Industry Terms: Not Available to Industry
How to cite: pHH0103_EPB41L3_FERM was a gift from Sachdev Sidhu (Addgene plasmid # 110011 ; http://n2t.net/addgene:110011 ; RRID:Addgene_110011)
