[The description below was written by a language model from this plasmid's Addgene catalogue record and pLannotate feature annotations shown in this document.]
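Description:
pHH0103_EPB41L3_FERM is a bacterial expression plasmid of about 7.6 kb, built on the pHH0103 backbone, for producing and purifying the FERM domain of human EPB41L3 (also called 4.1B or DAL-1) in E. coli. It is maintained through a ColE1/pMB1-type origin with an adjacent bom region and is selected with ampicillin via the β-lactamase gene. The catalogue lists it as low copy. The rop gene appears only as two fragments, apparently split by an inserted f1 phage origin, which could in principle allow single-stranded DNA production with helper phage.

Expression is driven by the strong hybrid tac promoter followed by a lac operator. The plasmid also carries lacI under the lacIq promoter, so transcription is repressed until relieved by IPTG. The open reading frame begins with a 6xHis tag, continues into Schistosoma japonicum glutathione S-transferase, and then the EPB41L3 fragment, which was cloned between SfiI and NotI sites. The resulting His-GST fusion can be captured by either nickel or glutathione affinity. The annotation software matched the insert to the mouse orthologue, which probably reflects sequence conservation, since the catalogue records the species as human. An fd terminator lies immediately downstream of the insert.

Beyond the terminator lie fragments of M13 gene III, along with remnants of the tetracycline resistance gene and its promoter. These look like leftovers from a phagemid and pBR322 lineage, although the record does not explain them. The associated publication is a large-scale survey of ligands for peptide recognition modules, which suggests the purified domain was intended as a target for peptide-binding studies.
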