Features (pLannotate 1.2.2; 21 found; start..end, strand, type, name):
      1..29      +  promoter       tac promoter: strong E. coli promoter; hybrid between the trp and lac UV5 promoters
     37..53      +  protein_bind   lac operator: The lac repressor binds to the lac operator to inhibit transcription in E. coli. This inhibition can be relieved by adding lactose or isopropyl-β-D-thiogalactopyranoside (IPTG). lac repressor encoded by lacI
    138..155     +  CDS            6xHis: 6xHis affinity tag
    171..824     +  CDS            GST26_SCHJA: Experimental evidence at protein level: Swiss-Prot protein existence level 1. GST isoenzymes appear to play a central role in the parasite detoxification system. Other functions are also suspected including a role in increasing the solubility of haematin in the parasite gut. From Schistosoma japonicum (Blood fluke).
    903..1760    +  CDS            Epb41l3 (fragment): E41L3_MOUSE - Also known as Dal1 From Mus musculus (Mouse).
   1767..1814    +  terminator     fd terminator (sequence withheld): central terminator from bacteriophage fd (Otsuka and Kunisawa, 1982)
   1819..2031    +  CDS            M13 gene III (fragment) (sequence partly withheld): pIII; III; minor coat protein
   2046..2516    +  CDS            M13 gene III (fragment) (sequence partly withheld): pIII; III; minor coat protein
   2538..2608    +  CDS            TcR (fragment): tetracycline efflux protein; tet; confers resistance to tetracycline
   2850..3230    -  CDS            YPB1_ECOLX: Protein predicted: Swiss-Prot protein existence level 4. From Escherichia coli.
   3247..3398    +  CDS            rop (fragment): Rop protein, which maintains plasmids at low copy number; rop
   3434..3862    -  rep_origin     f1 ori (sequence partly withheld): f1 bacteriophage origin of replication; arrow indicates direction of (+) strand synthesis
   3871..3910    +  CDS            rop (fragment): Rop protein, which maintains plasmids at low copy number; rop
   4012..4152    +  misc_feature   bom: basis of mobility region from pBR322
   4338..4925    -  rep_origin     ori: high-copy-number ColE1/pMB1/pBR322/pUC origin of replication
   5096..5956    -  CDS            AmpR: β-lactamase; bla; confers resistance to ampicillin, carbenicillin, and related antibiotics
   5957..6061    -  promoter       AmpR promoter: bla
   6170..6247    +  promoter       lacIq promoter: lacI (mutant); In the lacIq allele, a single base change in the promoter boosts expression of the lacI gene about 10-fold.
   6248..7330    +  CDS            lacI: lac repressor; lacI; The lac repressor binds to the lac operator to inhibit transcription in E. coli. This inhibition can be relieved by adding lactose or isopropyl-β-D-thiogalactopyranoside (IPTG).
   7343..7364    +  protein_bind   CAP binding site: CAP binding activates transcription in the presence of cAMP. E. coli catabolite activator protein
   7383..7400    +  promoter       tet promoter (fragment): E. coli promoter for tetracycline efflux protein gene
>Addgene plasmid #110011 | pHH0103_EPB41L3_FERM | addgene full sequence | sequence record 215921 | Addgene NGS Result
TTGACAATTAATCATCGGCTCGTATAATGTGTGGAATTGTGAGCGGATAACAATTTCACACAGGAAACAG
CCAGTCCGTTTAGGTGTTTTCACGAGCACTTCACCAACAAGGACCATAGATTATGAAAATCGAAGAACAC
CATCACCATCACCATTCCAGCGGTAAGCTTATGTCCCCTATACTAGGTTATTGGAAAATTAAGGGCCTTG
TGCAACCCACTCGACTTCTTTTGGAATATCTTGAAGAAAAATATGAAGAGCATTTGTATGAGCGCGATGA
AGGTGATAAATGGCGAAACAAAAAGTTTGAATTGGGTTTGGAGTTTCCCAATCTTCCTTATTATATTGAT
GGTGATGTTAAATTAACACAGTCTATGGCCATCATACGTTATATAGCTGACAAGCACAACATGTTGGGTG
GTTGTCCAAAAGAGCGTGCAGAGATTTCAATGCTTGAAGGAGCGGTTTTGGATATTAGATACGGTGTTTC
GAGAATTGCATATAGTAAAGACTTTGAAACTCTCAAAGTTGATTTTCTTAGCAAGCTACCTGAAATGCTG
AAAATGTTCGAAGATCGTTTATGTCATAAAACATATTTAAATGGTGATCATGTAACCCATCCTGACTTCA
TGTTGTATGACGCTCTTGATGTTGTTTTATACATGGACCCAATGTGCCTGGATGCGTTCCCAAAATTAGT
TTGTTTTAAAAAACGTATTGAAGCTATCCCACAAATTGATAAGTACTTGAAATCCAGCAAGTATATAGCA
TGGCCTTTGCAGGGCTGGCAAGCCACGTTTGGTGGTGGCGACCATCCTCCAAAATCGGATCTGGAAGTTC
TGTTCCAGGGGCCCCTGTCCAGCGGTCTGGTTCCGCGTGGTTCCGGTACCGCGGCCCAGCCGGCCATGCA
GTGCAAAGTTATTCTGCTGGACGGCAGTGAATACACCTGTGATGTCGAAAAACGTTCCCGCGGTCAAGTC
CTGTTTGATAAAGTGTGCGAACATCTGAACCTGCTGGAAAAAGACTATTTCGGCCTGACGTACCGCGATG
CGGAAAACCAGAAAAATTGGCTGGATCCGGCCAAAGAAATCAAAAAACAAGTCCGTAGCGGTGCGTGGCA
CTTTTCGTTCAATGTGAAATTTTATCCGCCGGACCCGGCACAGCTGTCCGAAGATATTACCCGCTATTAC
CTGTGCCTGCAACTGCGCGATGACATCGTGAGCGGCCGTCTGCCGTGTTCTTTCGTTACCCTGGCGCTGC
TGGGTAGTTATACGGTGCAGTCCGAACTGGGCGATTACGACCCGGATGAATGTGGTAGCGACTATATTTC
TGAATTTCGCTTCGCCCCGAACCATACCAAAGAACTGGAAGATAAAGTGATCGAACTGCATAAAAGCCAC
CGTGGCATGACGCCGGCAGAAGCTGAAATGCACTTTCTGGAAAATGCGAAAAAACTGTCAATGTACGGCG
TTGACCTGCATCACGCTAAAGATTCGGAAGGTGTTGAAATTATGCTGGGCGTCTGCGCAAGCGGTCTGCT
GATTTATCGTGATCGCCTGCGTATCAACCGCTTTGCTTGGCCGAAAGTTCTGAAAATTTCTTACAAACGC
AACAACTTCTACATCAAAATCCGTCCGGGCGAATTTGAACAGTTCGAATCAACCATCGGTTTTAAACTGC
CGAATCATCGCGCGGCCAAACGTCTGTGGAAAGTGTGTGTTGAACATCACACGTTTTTCCGTCTGCTGCT
GGCGGCCGCATA
[142 nt withheld, positions 1763-1904]
C
[98 nt withheld, positions 1906-2003]
AGTTTGTACTGGTGACGAAACTCAGTGTCTAGCTAGAGTGGC
[149 nt withheld, positions 2046-2194]
T
[41 nt withheld, positions 2196-2236]
T
[62 nt withheld, positions 2238-2299]
A
[35 nt withheld, positions 2301-2335]
CCTCCCTCAATCGGTTGAATGTCGCCCTTTTGTCTTTGGCGCTGGTAAACCATATGAA
[86 nt withheld, positions 2394-2479]
T
[54 nt withheld, positions 2481-2534]
CTAGCGCCGCCCTATACCTTGTCTGCCTCCCCGCGTTGCGTCGCGGTGCATGGAGCCGGGCCACCTCGAC
CTGAATGGAAGCCGGCGGCACCTCGCTAACGGATTCACCACTCCAAGAATTGGAGCCAATCAATTCTTGC
GGAGAACTGTGAATGCGCAAACCAACCCTTGGCAGAACATATCCATCGCGTCCGCCATCTCCAGCAGCCG
CACGCGGCGCATCTCGGGCAGCGTTGGGTCCTGGCCACGGGTGCGCATGATCGTGCTCCTGTCGTTGAGG
ACCCGGCTAGGCTGGCGGGGTTGCCTTACTGGTTAGCAGAATGAATCACCGATACGCGAGCGAACGTGAA
GCGACTGCTGCTGCAAAACGTCTGCGACCTGAGCAACAACATGAATGGTCTTCGGTTTCCGTGTTTCGTA
AAGTCTGGAAACGCGGAAGTCAGCGCCCTGCACCATTATGTTCCGGATCTGCATCGCAGGATGCTGCTGG
CTACCCTGTGGAACACCTACATCTGTATTAACGAAGCGCTGGCATTGACCCTGAGTGATTTTTCTCTGGT
CCCGCCGCATCCATACCGCCAGTTGTTTACCCTCACAACGTTCCAGTAACCGGGCATGTTCATCATCAGT
AACCCGTATCGTGAGCATCCTCTCTCGTTTCATCGGTATCATTACCCCCATGAACAGAAATCCCCCTTAC
ACGGAGGCATCAGTGACCAAACAGGAAAAAACCGCCCTTAACATGGCCCGCTTTATCAGAAGCCAGACAT
TAACGCTTCTGGAGAAACTCAACGAGCTGGACGCGGATGAACAGGCAGACATCTGTGAATCGCTTCACGA
CCACGCTGATGAGCTTTACCGCAGGATCCGCGAAATTGTAAGCGTTAATATTTTGTTAAAATTCGCGTTA
AATTTTTGTTAAATCAGCTCATTTTTTAACCAATAGGCCGAAATCGGCAAAATCCCTTATAAATCAAAAG
AATAGACCGAGATAGGGT
[37 nt withheld, positions 3533-3569]
AAAGAACGTGGACTCCAACGTCAAAGG
[49 nt withheld, positions 3597-3645]
T
[91 nt withheld, positions 3647-3737]
G
[124 nt withheld, positions 3739-3862]
CGCGGATCCTGCCTCGCGCGTTTCGGTGATGACGGTGAAAACCTCTGACACATGCAGCTCCCGGAGACGG
TCACAGCTTGTCTGTAAGCGGATGCCGGGAGCAGACAAGCCCGTCAGGGCGCGTCAGCGGGTGTTGGCGG
GTGTCGGGGCGCAGCCATGACCCAGTCACGTAGCGATAGCGGAGTGTATACTGGCTTAACTATGCGGCAT
CAGAGCAGATTGTACTGAGAGTGCACCATATGCGGTGTGAAATACCGCACAGATGCGTAAGGAGAAAATA
CCGCATCAGGCGCTCTTCCGCTTCCTCGCTCACTGACTCGCTGCGCTCGGTCGTTCGGCTGCGGCGAGCG
GTATCAGCTCACTCAAAGGCGGTAATACGGTTATCCACAGAATCAGGGGATAACGCAGGAAAGAACATGT
GAGCAAAAGGCCAGCAAAAGGCCAGGAACCGTAAAAAGGCCGCGTTGCTGGCGTTTTTCCATAGGCTCCG
CCCCCCTGACGAGCATCACAAAAATCGACGCTCAAGTCAGAGGTGGCGAAACCCGACAGGACTATAAAGA
TACCAGGGTTTCCCCCTGGAAGCTCCCTCGTGCGCTCTCCTGTTCCGACCCTGCCGCTTACCGGATACCT
GTCCGCCTTTCTCCCTTCGGGAAGCGTGGCGCTTTCTCATAGCTCACGCTGTAGGTATCTCAGTTCGGTG
TAGGTCGTTCGCTCCAAGCTGGGCTGTGTGCACGAACCCCCCGTTCAGCCCGACCGCTGCGCCTTATCCG
GTAACTATCGTCTTGAGTCCAACCCGGTAAGACACGACTTATCGCCACTGGCAGCAGCCACTGGTAACAG
GATTAGCAGAGCGAGGTATGTAGGCGGTGCTACAGAGTTCTTGAAGTGGTGGCCTAACTACGGCTACACT
AGAAGGACAGTATTTGGTATCTGCGCTCTGCTGAAGCCAGTTACCTTCGGAAAAAGAGTTGGTAGCTCTT
GATCCGGCAAACAAACCACCGCTGGTAGCGGTGGTTTTTTTGTTTGCAAGCAGCAGATTACGCGCAGAAA
AAAAGGATCTCAAGAAGATCCTTTGATCTTTTCTACGGGGTCTGACGCTCAGTGGAACGAAAACTCACGT
TAAGGGATTTTGGTCATGAGATTATCAAAAAGGATCTTCACCTAGATCCTTTTAAATTAAAAATGAAGTT
TTAAATCAATCTAAAGTATATATGAGTAAACTTGGTCTGACAGTTACCAATGCTTAATCAGTGAGGCACC
TATCTCAGCGATCTGTCTATTTCGTTCATCCATAGTTGCCTGACTCCCCGTCGTGTAGATAACTACGATA
CGGGAGGGCTTACCATCTGGCCCCAGTGCTGCAATGATACCGCGAGACCCACGCTCACCGGCTCCAGATT
TATCAGCAATAAACCAGCCAGCCGGAAGGGCCGAGCGCAGAAGTGGTCCTGCAACTTTATCCGCCTCCAT
CCAGTCTATTAATTGTTGCCGGGAAGCTAGAGTAAGTAGTTCGCCAGTTAATAGTTTGCGCAACGTTGTT
GCCATTGCTGCAGGCATCGTGGTGTCACGCTCGTCGTTTGGTATGGCTTCATTCAGCTCCGGTTCCCAAC
GATCAAGGCGAGTTACATGATCCCCCATGTTGTGCAAAAAAGCGGTTAGCTCCTTCGGTCCTCCGATCGT
TGTCAGAAGTAAGTTGGCCGCAGTGTTATCACTCATGGTTATGGCAGCACTGCATAATTCTCTTACTGTC
ATGCCATCCGTAAGATGCTTTTCTGTGACTGGTGAGTACTCAACCAAGTCATTCTGAGAATAGTGTATGC
GGCGACCGAGTTGCTCTTGCCCGGCGTCAACACGGGATAATACCGCGCCACATAGCAGAACTTTAAAAGT
GCTCATCATTGGAAAACGTTCTTCGGGGCGAAAACTCTCAAGGATCTTACCGCTGTTGAGATCCAGTTCG
ATGTAACCCACTCGTGCACCCAACTGATCTTCAGCATCTTTTACTTTCACCAGCGTTTCTGGGTGAGCAA
AAACAGGAAGGCAAAATGCCGCAAAAAAGGGAATAAGGGCGACACGGAAATGTTGAATACTCATACTCTT
CCTTTTTCAATATTATTGAAGCATTTATCAGGGTTATTGTCTCATGAGCGGATACATATTTGAATGTATT
TAGAAAAATAAACAAATAGGGGTTCCGCGCACATTTCCCCGAAAAGTGCCACCTGACGTCTAAGAAACCA
TTATTATCATGACATTAACCTATAAAAATAGGCGTATCACGAGGCCCTTTCGTCTTCAAGAATTCCCGAC
ACCATCGAATGGTGCAAAACCTTTCGCGGTATGGCATGATAGCGCCCGGAAGAGAGTCAATTCAGGGTGG
TGAATGTGAAACCAGTAACGTTATACGATGTCGCAGAGTATGCCGGTGTCTCTTATCAGACCGTTTCCCG
CGTGGTGAACCAGGCCAGCCACGTTTCTGCGAAAACGCGGGAAAAAGTGGAAGCGGCGATGGCGGAGCTG
AATTACATTCCCAACCGCGTGGCACAACAACTGGCGGGCAAACAGTCGTTGCTGATTGGCGTTGCCACCT
CCAGTCTGGCCCTGCACGCGCCGTCGCAAATTGTCGCGGCGATTAAATCTCGCGCCGATCAACTGGGTGC
CAGCGTGGTGGTGTCGATGGTAGAACGAAGCGGCGTCGAAGCCTGTAAAGCGGCGGTGCACAATCTTCTC
GCGCAACGCGTCAGTGGGCTGATCATTAACTATCCGCTGGATGACCAGGATGCCATTGCTGTGGAAGCTG
CCTGCACTAATGTTCCGGCGTTATTTCTTGATGTCTCTGACCAGACACCCATCAACAGTATTATTTTCTC
CCATGAAGACGGTACGCGACTGGGCGTGGAGCATCTGGTCGCATTGGGTCACCAGCAAATCGCGCTGTTA
GCGGGCCCATTAAGTTCTGTCTCGGCGCGTCTGCGTCTGGCTGGCTGGCATAAATATCTCACTCGCAATC
AAATTCAGCCGATAGCGGAACGGGAAGGCGACTGGAGTGCCATGTCCGGTTTTCAACAAACCATGCAAAT
GCTGAATGAGGGCATCGTTCCCACTGCGATGCTGGTTGCCAACGATCAGATGGCGCTGGGCGCAATGCGC
GCCATTACCGAGTCCGGGCTGCGCGTTGGTGCGGATATCTCGGTAGTGGGATACGACGATACCGAAGACA
GCTCATGTTATATCCCGCCGTTAACCACCATCAAACAGGATTTTCGCCTGCTGGGGCAAACCAGCGTGGA
CCGCTTGCTGCAACTCTCTCAGGGCCAGGCGGTGAAGGGCAATCAGCTGTTGCCCGTCTCACTGGTGAAA
AGAAAAACCACCCTGGCGCCCAATACGCAAACCGCCTCTCCCCGCGCGTTGGCCGATTCATTAATGCAGC
TGGCACGACAGGTTTCCCGACTGGAAAGCGGGCAGTGAGCGCAACGCAATTAATGTAAGTTAGCTCACTC
ATTAGGCACAATTCTCATGTTTGACAGCTTATCATCGACTGCACGGTGCACCAATGCTTCTGGCGTCAGG
CAGCCATCGGAAGCTGTGGTATGGCTGTGCAGGTCGTAAATCACTGCATAATTCGTGTCGCTCAAGGCGC
ACTCCCGTTCTGGATAATGTTTTTTGCGCCGACATCATAACGGTTCTGGCAAATATTCTGAAATGAGCTG
