>Addgene plasmid #110011 | pHH0103_EPB41L3_FERM | depositor partial sequence | sequence record 206963 | pHH0103_EPB41L3_FERM sequence 867 bps
GGCCCAGCCGGCCATGCAGTGCAAAGTTATTCTGCTGGACGGCAGTGAATACACCTGTGATGTCGAAAAA
CGTTCCCGCGGTCAAGTCCTGTTTGATAAAGTGTGCGAACATCTGAACCTGCTGGAAAAAGACTATTTCG
GCCTGACGTACCGCGATGCGGAAAACCAGAAAAATTGGCTGGATCCGGCCAAAGAAATCAAAAAACAAGT
CCGTAGCGGTGCGTGGCACTTTTCGTTCAATGTGAAATTTTATCCGCCGGACCCGGCACAGCTGTCCGAA
GATATTACCCGCTATTACCTGTGCCTGCAACTGCGCGATGACATCGTGAGCGGCCGTCTGCCGTGTTCTT
TCGTTACCCTGGCGCTGCTGGGTAGTTATACGGTGCAGTCCGAACTGGGCGATTACGACCCGGATGAATG
TGGTAGCGACTATATTTCTGAATTTCGCTTCGCCCCGAACCATACCAAAGAACTGGAAGATAAAGTGATC
GAACTGCATAAAAGCCACCGTGGCATGACGCCGGCAGAAGCTGAAATGCACTTTCTGGAAAATGCGAAAA
AACTGTCAATGTACGGCGTTGACCTGCATCACGCTAAAGATTCGGAAGGTGTTGAAATTATGCTGGGCGT
CTGCGCAAGCGGTCTGCTGATTTATCGTGATCGCCTGCGTATCAACCGCTTTGCTTGGCCGAAAGTTCTG
AAAATTTCTTACAAACGCAACAACTTCTACATCAAAATCCGTCCGGGCGAATTTGAACAGTTCGAATCAA
CCATCGGTTTTAAACTGCCGAATCATCGCGCGGCCAAACGTCTGTGGAAAGTGTGTGTTGAACATCACAC
GTTTTTCCGTCTGCTGCTGGCGGCCGC
